>Addgene plasmid #16150 | pBScMXT + mSlo1 MBr5/2 | addgene partial sequence | sequence record 22550 | T3 5'-GCAATTAACCCTCACTAAAGG-3'
TCGAGCTTCTTGTTCTTTTTGCAGAAGCTCAGAATAAACGCTCAACTTTGGCAGAATCGATCCCAAGATG
GATGCGCTCATCATACCGGTGACCATGGAGGTGCCGTGCGACAGCCGGGGCCAACGCATGTGGTGGGCTT
TCTTGGCCTCCTCCATGGTGACTTTCTTCGGGGGCCTCTTCATCATCTTGCTCTGGCGGACGCTCAAGTA
CCTGTGGACCGTTTGCTGCCACTGCGGGGGCAAGACGAAGGAGGCCCAGAAGATAAACAATGGCTCCAGC
CAGGCAGATGGTACTCTCAAGCCAGTGGACGAAAAAGAGGAGGTGGTGGCAGCCGAGGTCGGCTGGATGA
CATCTGTGAAGGACTGGGCAGGGGTGATGATATCCGCCCAGACACTGACTGGCAGAGTCCTGGTTGTGTT
AGTCTTTGCTCTCAGCATTGGTGCCCTCGTAATATACTTCATAGACTCGTCAAACCCAATAGAATCCTGC
CAGAATTTCTACAAAGATTTCACATTACAGATCGACATGGCTTTCAACGTGTTCTTCCTCCTCTACTTTG
GCTTGCGGTTTATTGCAGCCAACGATAAGCTGTGGTTCTGGCTGGAAGTGAATTCAGTAGTAGATTTCTT
CACAGTCCCTCCTGTGTTTGTGTCTGTGTACTTAAACAGAAGTTGGCTTGGCTTGAGATTTTTAAGAGCT
CTCAGACTGATACAGTTTTCAGAGATTTTGCAGTTTCTGAATATCCTTAAAACAAGTAACTCCATCAAGC
TGGTGAATC
