>Addgene plasmid #16150 | pBScMXT + mSlo1 MBr5/2 | addgene partial sequence | sequence record 22551 | 16150 with P94/Mbr5internal-As (GCTTAAGCTCCTGATGATAGCC)
GCACGAGAGAGCCGAATATTAATTAACCCTGGGAACCACCTTAAGATCCAAGAAGGTACTTTAGGATTTT
TCATCGCAAGTGATGCCAAAGAAGTTAAAAGGGCATTTTTTTACTGCAAGGCCTGTCATGATGACGTCAC
AGATCCCAAAAGAATTAAAAAATGTGGCTGCAGGCGGCTGATCTATTTTGAAGATGAGCAGCCGCCAACC
CTGTCACCAAAAAAAACAACGTAATGGGGGCATGAGGAACTCGCCCAACACCTCCCCGAAGCTGATGAGG
CATGACCCCTTGTTAATTCCTGGCAATGATCAGATTGACAACATGGACTCCAATGTGAAAAAGTACGACT
CCACTGGAATGTTTCACTGGTGTGCACCCAAGGAGATTGAGAAAGTCATCTTGACTCGAAGTGAAGCTGC
CATGACTGTCCTGAGTGGCCATGTCGTAGTCTGCATCTTTGGGGATGTCAGCTCAGCCCTGATTGGCCTC
CGGAACCTGGTGATGCCACTTCGTGCTAGCAACTTTCACTATCATGAGCTCAAACACATTGTGTTTGTGG
GCTCCATTGAGTACCTCAAGAGGGAGTGGGAAACACTGCACAACTTCCCGAAAGTGTCCATATTGCCTGG
TACACCATTAAGTCGGGCTGATTTAAGGGCTGTCAACATCACCNTNNGGGACATGTGCGTTATCCTGGCC
AGCCACNCAGAATAATATTGATGATACTTCGCTTTCAGGACAAGGAATGCATCTTGGCGTCACTCA
