[The description below was written by a language model from this plasmid's Addgene catalogue record.]
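Description:
pBScMXT + mSlo1 MBr5/2 is a Xenopus oocyte expression plasmid carrying a mouse brain cDNA for mSlo1 (Kcnma1), the pore-forming alpha subunit of the large-conductance, calcium-activated "maxi-K" or BK potassium channel. The backbone, pBScMXT, is about 3.2 kb. It is propagated in standard E. coli cloning strains under ampicillin selection; the copy number is listed as unknown, and the origin of replication is not stated in the record.

The insert is about 2.8 kb and is described as a truncated brain form of mSlo1, though the record does not say which portion of the coding sequence is missing or how the truncation affects channel function. It was cloned by restriction digestion between ClaI at the 5′ end and NotI at the 3′ end, and both sites remain intact, so the fragment can be excised or exchanged. T3 and T7 primers are listed for sequencing from the 5′ and 3′ sides respectively, which indicates that these phage promoter sequences flank the cloning site. Vectors of this type are generally used as templates for in vitro transcription of capped RNA that is injected into oocytes, but the record does not say which promoter drives sense transcription or whether untranslated regions are present to enhance expression; the depositor refers users to the author's map for such details.

The construct comes from work characterising the mouse Slo gene and its multiple transcript variants. It is suited to heterologous expression of this channel variant in Xenopus oocytes for electrophysiological study of its calcium- and voltage-dependent potassium currents. No feature table was supplied, so this description rests on the catalogue fields alone.
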