Addgene plasmid #16150: pBScMXT + mSlo1 MBr5/2
Depositing lab: Larry Salkoff. Depositing organization: Washington University in Saint Louis. Publication: mSlo, a complex mouse gene encoding "maxi" calcium-activated potassium channels. Butler A, Tsunoda S, McCobb DP, Wei A, Salkoff L. Science. 1993 Jul 9. 261(5118):221-4. 10.1126/science.7687074 PubMed 7687074.
Backbone
  Vector backbone: pBScMXT
  Backbone size w/o insert (bp): 3200
  Vector type: Xenopus Oocyte expression
Growth in bacteria
  Bacterial resistance: Ampicillin, 100 μg/mL
  Growth temperature: 37°C
  Growth strain: DH5alpha
  Copy number: Unknown
Gene/Insert
  Gene/Insert name: Mus musculus potassium large conductance calcium-activated channel (alt names: mSlo1; GI:347143)
  Species: Mouse brain
  Insert size (bp): 2800
  Mutation: truncated brain mSlo1
  GenBank ID: L16912
  Entrez Gene: Kcnma1 (a.k.a. 5730414M22Rik, BKCA alpha, BKCa, KCa1.1, MaxiK, Slo, Slo1, k(VCA)alpha, mSlo, mSlo1, slo-alpha)
  Cloning method: Restriction Enzyme; 5′ cloning site ClaI (not destroyed); 3′ cloning site NotI (not destroyed)
  Sequencing primers: 5′ T3; 3′ T7
Terms and licenses: Academic/Nonprofit Terms; Industry Terms: Not Available to Industry
Depositor comments: See author's map for more information.
How to cite: pBScMXT + mSlo1 MBr5/2 was a gift from Larry Salkoff (Addgene plasmid # 16150)
